Addgene plasmid #19361: pcDNA5/FRT/TO
Purpose: (Empty Backbone)
Depositing lab: Harm Kampinga. Depositing organization: University Medical Center Groningen. Publication: Computational analysis of the human HSPH/HSPA/DNAJ family and cloning of a human HSPH/HSPA/DNAJ expression library. Hageman J, Kampinga HH. Cell Stress Chaperones. 2009 Jan;14(1):1-21. doi: 10.1007/s12192-008-0060-2. Epub 2008 Aug 7. PubMed 18686016.
Backbone
  Vector backbone: pcDNA5/FRT/TO
  Backbone manufacturer: Invitrogen
  Backbone size (bp): 5137
  Vector type: Mammalian Expression
  Selectable markers: Hygromycin
Growth in bacteria
  Bacterial resistance: Ampicillin, 100 μg/mL
  Growth temperature: 37°C
  Growth strain: DH5alpha
  Copy number: High Copy
Gene/Insert
  Gene/Insert name: None
  Cloning method: Restriction Enzyme
  Sequencing primers: 5′ LNCX; 3′ BGH-rev
Terms and licenses: Academic/Nonprofit Terms; Industry Terms: Not Available to Industry
How to cite: pcDNA5/FRT/TO was a gift from Harm Kampinga (Addgene plasmid # 19361)
