[The description below was written by a language model from this plasmid's Addgene catalogue record and pLannotate feature annotations shown in this document.]
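Description:
pcDNA5/FRT/TO is a 5,137 bp empty mammalian expression backbone of commercial origin, deposited without an insert as the parent vector for restriction-enzyme cloning of genes of interest. It is maintained in E. coli as a high-copy plasmid through a ColE1/pUC-type origin and is selected with ampicillin via the bla gene and its native promoter. The annotation also picks up small remnants typical of this plasmid lineage (a bom fragment, a partial f1 origin, lac promoter/operator sequences, and short lacI and ble fragments), which appear to be backbone leftovers rather than functional modules.

The expression cassette consists of the human CMV immediate-early enhancer and promoter followed directly by two short tet operator–containing segments, which the automated annotation labels as PLtetO-1 and TRE3GV fragments. Between these and the bovine growth hormone polyadenylation signal lies the unannotated region where an insert would be placed. Operators positioned downstream of CMV make transcription repressible by Tet repressor and inducible with tetracycline or doxycycline in cells that express the repressor.

Downstream sits an FRT site immediately ahead of a hygromycin resistance coding sequence with an SV40 poly(A) signal. No complete promoter is annotated upstream of HygR, only a short SV40 promoter fragment further back. That layout fits a design in which FLP-mediated recombination into a genomic FRT site in a suitable host line places the marker under a resident promoter, so hygromycin resistance reports correct single-copy integration. The vector is therefore suited to building isogenic stable cell lines with tetracycline-regulated expression. The associated publication concerns a human chaperone (HSPH/HSPA/DNAJ) expression library.
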