Features (pLannotate 1.2.2; 20 found; start..end, strand, type, name):
     28..80      -  misc_feature   bom (fragment): basis of mobility region from pBR322
    235..614     +  enhancer       CMV enhancer: human cytomegalovirus immediate early enhancer
    615..818     +  promoter       CMV promoter: human cytomegalovirus (CMV) immediate early promoter
    820..839     +  promoter       PLtetO-1 promoter (fragment): modified phage lambda PL promoter with tet operator sites (Lutz and Bujard, 1997)
    841..860     +  promoter       PLtetO-1 promoter (fragment): modified phage lambda PL promoter with tet operator sites (Lutz and Bujard, 1997)
    868..901     +  promoter       TRE3GV promoter (fragment): 3rd-generation Tet-responsive promoter that can be activated by binding of Tet-On® 3G, optimized for retroviral and lentiviral vectors
   1095..1319    +  polyA_signal   bGH poly(A) signal: bovine growth hormone polyadenylation signal
   1323..1344    +  promoter       SV40 promoter (fragment): SV40 enhancer and early promoter
   1365..1598    +  rep_origin     f1 ori (fragment) (sequence partly withheld): f1 bacteriophage origin of replication; arrow indicates direction of (+) strand synthesis
   1603..1650    +  protein_bind   FRT: FLP-mediated recombination occurs in the 8-bp core sequence TCTAGAAA (Turan and Bode, 2011). FLP recombinase from the Saccharomyces cerevisiae 2μ plasmid
   1658..2680    +  CDS            HygR: aminoglycoside phosphotransferase from E. coli; aph(4)-Ia; confers resistance to hygromycin
   2690..2815    +  CDS            ble (fragment): BLE_KLEPN - Experimental evidence at protein level: Swiss-Prot protein existence level 1. Binding protein with a strong affinity to the bleomycin family of antibiotics. Binds to CL990; an antimitotic-antibiotic compound. From Klebsiella pneumoniae.
   2810..2931    +  polyA_signal   SV40 poly(A) signal: SV40 polyadenylation signal
   3004..3020    -  protein_bind   lac operator: The lac repressor binds to the lac operator to inhibit transcription in E. coli. This inhibition can be relieved by adding lactose or isopropyl-β-D-thiogalactopyranoside (IPTG). lac repressor encoded by lacI
   3028..3058    -  promoter       lac promoter: promoter for the E. coli lac operon
   3073..3094    -  protein_bind   CAP binding site: CAP binding activates transcription in the presence of cAMP. E. coli catabolite activator protein
   3107..3199    -  CDS            lacI (fragment): lac repressor; lacI; The lac repressor binds to the lac operator to inhibit transcription in E. coli. This inhibition can be relieved by adding lactose or isopropyl-β-D-thiogalactopyranoside (IPTG).
   3382..3970    -  rep_origin     ori: high-copy-number ColE1/pMB1/pBR322/pUC origin of replication
   4141..5001    -  CDS            AmpR: β-lactamase; bla; confers resistance to ampicillin, carbenicillin, and related antibiotics
   5002..5106    -  promoter       AmpR promoter: bla
>Addgene plasmid #19361 | pcDNA5/FRT/TO | depositor full sequence | sequence record 9016 | Author sequence
GACGGATCGGGAGATCTCCCGATCCCCTATGGTGCACTCTCAGTACAATCTGCTCTGATGCCGCATAGTT
AAGCCAGTATCTGCTCCCTGCTTGTGTGTTGGAGGTCGCTGAGTAGTGCGCGAGCAAAATTTAAGCTACA
ACAAGGCAAGGCTTGACCGACAATTGCATGAAGAATCTGCTTAGGGTTAGGCGTTTTGCGCTGCTTCGCG
ATGTACGGGCCAGATATACGCGTTGACATTGATTATTGACTAGTTATTAATAGTAATCAATTACGGGGTC
ATTAGTTCATAGCCCATATATGGAGTTCCGCGTTACATAACTTACGGTAAATGGCCCGCCTGGCTGACCG
CCCAACGACCCCCGCCCATTGACGTCAATAATGACGTATGTTCCCATAGTAACGCCAATAGGGACTTTCC
ATTGACGTCAATGGGTGGAGTATTTACGGTAAACTGCCCACTTGGCAGTACATCAAGTGTATCATATGCC
AAGTACGCCCCCTATTGACGTCAATGACGGTAAATGGCCCGCCTGGCATTATGCCCAGTACATGACCTTA
TGGGACTTTCCTACTTGGCAGTACATCTACGTATTAGTCATCGCTATTACCATGGTGATGCGGTTTTGGC
AGTACATCAATGGGCGTGGATAGCGGTTTGACTCACGGGGATTTCCAAGTCTCCACCCCATTGACGTCAA
TGGGAGTTTGTTTTGGCACCAAAATCAACGGGACTTTCCAAAATGTCGTAACAACTCCGCCCCATTGACG
CAAATGGGCGGTAGGCGTGTACGGTGGGAGGTCTATATAAGCAGAGCTCTCCCTATCAGTGATAGAGATC
TCCCTATCAGTGATAGAGATCGTCGACGAGCTCGTTTAGTGAACCGTCAGATCGCCTGGAGACGCCATCC
ACGCTGTTTTGACCTCCATAGAAGACACCGGGACCGATCCAGCCTCCGGACTCTAGCGTTTAAACTTAAG
CTTGGTACCGAGCTCGGATCCACTAGTCCAGTGTGGTGGAATTCTGCAGATATCCAGCACAGTGGCGGCC
GCTCGAGTCTAGAGGGCCCGTTTAAACCCGCTGATCAGCCTCGACTGTGCCTTCTAGTTGCCAGCCATCT
GTTGTTTGCCCCTCCCCCGTGCCTTCCTTGACCCTGGAAGGTGCCACTCCCACTGTCCTTTCCTAATAAA
ATGAGGAAATTGCATCGCATTGTCTGAGTAGGTGTCATTCTATTCTGGGGGGTGGGGTGGGGCAGGACAG
CAAGGGGGAGGATTGGGAAGACAATAGCAGGCATGCTGGGGATGCGGTGGGCTCTATGGCTTCTGAGGCG
GAAAGAACCAGCTGGGGCTCTAGGGGGTATCCCC
[124 nt withheld, positions 1365-1488]
C
[91 nt withheld, positions 1490-1580]
AGGGTGATGGTTCACGTACCTAGAAGTTCCTATTCCGAAGTTCCTATTCTCTAGAAAGTATAGGAACTTC
CTTGGCCAAAAAGCCTGAACTCACCGCGACGTCTGTCGAGAAGTTTCTGATCGAAAAGTTCGACAGCGTC
TCCGACCTGATGCAGCTCTCGGAGGGCGAAGAATCTCGTGCTTTCAGCTTCGATGTAGGAGGGCGTGGAT
ATGTCCTGCGGGTAAATAGCTGCGCCGATGGTTTCTACAAAGATCGTTATGTTTATCGGCACTTTGCATC
GGCCGCGCTCCCGATTCCGGAAGTGCTTGACATTGGGGAATTCAGCGAGAGCCTGACCTATTGCATCTCC
CGCCGTGCACAGGGTGTCACGTTGCAAGACCTGCCTGAAACCGAACTGCCCGCTGTTCTGCAGCCGGTCG
CGGAGGCCATGGATGCGATCGCTGCGGCCGATCTTAGCCAGACGAGCGGGTTCGGCCCATTCGGACCGCA
AGGAATCGGTCAATACACTACATGGCGTGATTTCATATGCGCGATTGCTGATCCCCATGTGTATCACTGG
CAAACTGTGATGGACGACACCGTCAGTGCGTCCGTCGCGCAGGCTCTCGATGAGCTGATGCTTTGGGCCG
AGGACTGCCCCGAAGTCCGGCACCTCGTGCACGCGGATTTCGGCTCCAACAATGTCCTGACGGACAATGG
CCGCATAACAGCGGTCATTGACTGGAGCGAGGCGATGTTCGGGGATTCCCAATACGAGGTCGCCAACATC
TTCTTCTGGAGGCCGTGGTTGGCTTGTATGGAGCAGCAGACGCGCTACTTCGAGCGGAGGCATCCGGAGC
TTGCAGGATCGCCGCGGCTCCGGGCGTATATGCTCCGCATTGGTCTTGACCAACTCTATCAGAGCTTGGT
TGACGGCAATTTCGATGATGCAGCTTGGGCGCAGGGTCGATGCGACGCAATCGTCCGATCCGGAGCCGGG
ACTGTCGGGCGTACACAAATCGCCCGCAGAAGCGCGGCCGTCTGGACCGATGGCTGTGTAGAAGTACTCG
CCGATAGTGGAAACCGACGCCCCAGCACTCGTCCGAGGGCAAAGGAATAGCACGTACTACGAGATTTCGA
TTCCACCGCCGCCTTCTATGAAAGGTTGGGCTTCGGAATCGTTTTCCGGGACGCCGGCTGGATGATCCTC
CAGCGCGGGGATCTCATGCTGGAGTTCTTCGCCCACCCCAACTTGTTTATTGCAGCTTATAATGGTTACA
AATAAAGCAATAGCATCACAAATTTCACAAATAAAGCATTTTTTTCACTGCATTCTAGTTGTGGTTTGTC
CAAACTCATCAATGTATCTTATCATGTCTGTATACCGTCGACCTCTAGCTAGAGCTTGGCGTAATCATGG
TCATAGCTGTTTCCTGTGTGAAATTGTTATCCGCTCACAATTCCACACAACATACGAGCCGGAAGCATAA
AGTGTAAAGCCTGGGGTGCCTAATGAGTGAGCTAACTCACATTAATTGCGTTGCGCTCACTGCCCGCTTT
CCAGTCGGGAAACCTGTCGTGCCAGCTGCATTAATGAATCGGCCAACGCGCGGGGAGAGGCGGTTTGCGT
ATTGGGCGCTCTTCCGCTTCCTCGCTCACTGACTCGCTGCGCTCGGTCGTTCGGCTGCGGCGAGCGGTAT
CAGCTCACTCAAAGGCGGTAATACGGTTATCCACAGAATCAGGGGATAACGCAGGAAAGAACATGTGAGC
AAAAGGCCAGCAAAAGGCCAGGAACCGTAAAAAGGCCGCGTTGCTGGCGTTTTTCCATAGGCTCCGCCCC
CCTGACGAGCATCACAAAAATCGACGCTCAAGTCAGAGGTGGCGAAACCCGACAGGACTATAAAGATACC
AGGCGTTTCCCCCTGGAAGCTCCCTCGTGCGCTCTCCTGTTCCGACCCTGCCGCTTACCGGATACCTGTC
CGCCTTTCTCCCTTCGGGAAGCGTGGCGCTTTCTCATAGCTCACGCTGTAGGTATCTCAGTTCGGTGTAG
GTCGTTCGCTCCAAGCTGGGCTGTGTGCACGAACCCCCCGTTCAGCCCGACCGCTGCGCCTTATCCGGTA
ACTATCGTCTTGAGTCCAACCCGGTAAGACACGACTTATCGCCACTGGCAGCAGCCACTGGTAACAGGAT
TAGCAGAGCGAGGTATGTAGGCGGTGCTACAGAGTTCTTGAAGTGGTGGCCTAACTACGGCTACACTAGA
AGAACAGTATTTGGTATCTGCGCTCTGCTGAAGCCAGTTACCTTCGGAAAAAGAGTTGGTAGCTCTTGAT
CCGGCAAACAAACCACCGCTGGTAGCGGTGGTTTTTTTGTTTGCAAGCAGCAGATTACGCGCAGAAAAAA
AGGATCTCAAGAAGATCCTTTGATCTTTTCTACGGGGTCTGACGCTCAGTGGAACGAAAACTCACGTTAA
GGGATTTTGGTCATGAGATTATCAAAAAGGATCTTCACCTAGATCCTTTTAAATTAAAAATGAAGTTTTA
AATCAATCTAAAGTATATATGAGTAAACTTGGTCTGACAGTTACCAATGCTTAATCAGTGAGGCACCTAT
CTCAGCGATCTGTCTATTTCGTTCATCCATAGTTGCCTGACTCCCCGTCGTGTAGATAACTACGATACGG
GAGGGCTTACCATCTGGCCCCAGTGCTGCAATGATACCGCGAGACCCACGCTCACCGGCTCCAGATTTAT
CAGCAATAAACCAGCCAGCCGGAAGGGCCGAGCGCAGAAGTGGTCCTGCAACTTTATCCGCCTCCATCCA
GTCTATTAATTGTTGCCGGGAAGCTAGAGTAAGTAGTTCGCCAGTTAATAGTTTGCGCAACGTTGTTGCC
ATTGCTACAGGCATCGTGGTGTCACGCTCGTCGTTTGGTATGGCTTCATTCAGCTCCGGTTCCCAACGAT
CAAGGCGAGTTACATGATCCCCCATGTTGTGCAAAAAAGCGGTTAGCTCCTTCGGTCCTCCGATCGTTGT
CAGAAGTAAGTTGGCCGCAGTGTTATCACTCATGGTTATGGCAGCACTGCATAATTCTCTTACTGTCATG
CCATCCGTAAGATGCTTTTCTGTGACTGGTGAGTACTCAACCAAGTCATTCTGAGAATAGTGTATGCGGC
GACCGAGTTGCTCTTGCCCGGCGTCAATACGGGATAATACCGCGCCACATAGCAGAACTTTAAAAGTGCT
CATCATTGGAAAACGTTCTTCGGGGCGAAAACTCTCAAGGATCTTACCGCTGTTGAGATCCAGTTCGATG
TAACCCACTCGTGCACCCAACTGATCTTCAGCATCTTTTACTTTCACCAGCGTTTCTGGGTGAGCAAAAA
CAGGAAGGCAAAATGCCGCAAAAAAGGGAATAAGGGCGACACGGAAATGTTGAATACTCATACTCTTCCT
TTTTCAATATTATTGAAGCATTTATCAGGGTTATTGTCTCATGAGCGGATACATATTTGAATGTATTTAG
AAAAATAAACAAATAGGGGTTCCGCGCACATTTCCCCGAAAAGTGCCACCTGACGTC
