>Addgene plasmid #19361 | pcDNA5/FRT/TO | addgene partial sequence | sequence record 25226 | 19361 with LNCX
CTGTTTTGNNCTCCNTAGAAGACACCGGGACCGATCCAGCCTCCGGACTCTAGCGTTTAAACTTAAGCTT
GGTACCGAGCTCGGATCCACTAGTCCAGTGTGGTGGAATTCTGCAGATATCCAGCACAGTGGCGGCCGCT
CGAGTCTAGAGGGCCCGTTTAAACCCGCTGATCAGCCTCGACTGTGCCTTCTAGTTGCCAGCCATCTGTT
GTTTGCCCCTCCCCCGTGCCTTCCTTGACCCTGGAAGGTGCCACTCCCACTGTCCTTTCCTAATAAAATG
AGGAAATTGCATCGCATTGTCTGAGTAGGTGTCATTCTATTCTGGGGGGTGGGGTGGGGCAGGACAGCAA
GGGGGAGGATTGGGAAGACAATAGCAGGCATGCTGGGGATGCGGTGGGCTCTATGGCTTCTGAGGCGGAA
AGAACCAGCTGGGGCTCTAGGGGGTATCCCC
[124 nt withheld, positions 452-575]
C
[42 nt withheld, positions 577-618]
NGGTTCCGATTTAGTGCTTTACGGCACCTCGANCCCAAAAAA
